>Addgene plasmid #69767 | Beta1-GFP pFB-Neo | addgene partial sequence | sequence record 125485 | pBMN5 5'-GCTTGGATACACGCCGC-3'
GGGGGTGGACCATCCTCTAGACTGCCGGATCGAATTGTCGACGAATTCTGCAGTCGACGGTACCATGAAT
TTACAACCAATTTTCTGGATTGGACTGATCAGTTCAGTTTGCTGTGTGTTTGCTCAAACAGATGAAAATA
GATGTTTAAAAGCAAATGCCAAATCATGTGGAGAATGTATACAAGCAGGGCCAAATTGTGGGTGGTGCAC
AAATTCAACATTTTTACAGGAAGGAATGCCTACTTCTGCACGATGTGATGATTTAGAAGCCTTAAAAAAG
AAGGGTTGCCCTCCAGATGACATAGAAAATCCCAGAGGCTCCAAAGATATAAAGAAAAATAAAAATGTAA
CCAACCGTAGCAAAGGAACAGCAGAGAAGCTCAAGCCAGAGGATATTACTCAGATCCAACCACAGCAGTT
GGTTTTGCGATTAAGATCAGGGGAGCCACAGACATTTACATTAAAATTCAAGAGAGCTGAAGACTATCCC
ATTGACCTCTACTACCTTATGGACCTGTCTTACTCAATGAAAGACGATTTGGAGAATGTAAAAAGTCTTG
GAACAGATCTGATGAATGAAATGAGGAGGATTACTTCGGACTTCAGAATTGGATTTGGCTCATTTGTGGA
AAAGACTGTGATGCCTTACATTAG
