>Addgene plasmid #69767 | Beta1-GFP pFB-Neo | addgene partial sequence | sequence record 125486 | K1 5'-CAGTCATAGCCGAATAGCCT-3'
AACCTGCGTGCAATCCATCTTGTTCAATCATGCGAAACGATCCCATGGAACCGCGTGGCACCAGGGACGG
GTGCAGCGAGGGGGCAGCCATGGAGCCTCGCCCCGTCGGGGAGGTGAGGGAGGAGTTCACCTGGGTGGAG
AAATCGAGCGGCAGGAAAGTTTGGTGTCCAAGTCTTCTTCAGAAATAAGTTTTTGTTCCATATTATCGAT
CGTGTTTTTCAAAGGAAAACCACGTCCCCGTGGTTCGGGGGGCCTAGACGTTTTTTAACCTCGACTAAAC
ACATGTAAAGCATGTGCACCGAGGCCCCAGATCAGATCCCATACAATGGGGTACCTTCTGGGCATCCTTC
AGCCCCTTGTTGAATACGCTTGAGGAGAGCCATTTGACTCTTTCCACAACTATCCAACTCACAACGTGGC
ACTGGGGTTGTGCCGCCTTTGCAGGTGTATCTTATACACGTGGCTTTTGGCCGCAGAGGCACCTGTCGCC
AGGTGGGGGGTTCCGCTGCCTGCAAAGGGTCGCTACAGACGTTGTTTGTCTTCAAGAAGCTTCCAGAGGA
ACTGCTTCCTTCACGACATTCAACAGACCTTGCATTCCTTTGGCGAGAGGGGAAAGACCCCTAGGAATGC
TCGTCAAGAAGACAGGGCCAGGTTTCCGGGCCCTCACATTGCCAAAAGACGGCAATATGGTGGAAAATAA
CCGGATCGCGGCCGCTTTACTTGTACAGCTCGTCCATGCCGAGAGTGATCCCGGCGGCGGTCACGAACTC
CAGCAGGACCATGTGATCGCGCTTCTCGTTGGGGTCTTTGCTCAGGGCGGACTGGGTGCTCAGGTAGTGG
TTGTCGGGCAGCAGCACGGGGCCGTCGCCGATGGGGGTGTTCTGCTGGTAGTGGTCGGCGAGCTGCACGC
TGCCGTCCTCGATGTTGTGGCGGATCTTGAAGTTCACCTTGATGCCGTTCTTCTGCTTGTCGGCCATGAT
ATAGACGTTGTGGCTGTTGTAATTGTACTCCAGCTTGTGGCCCAGAATGTTGCCGTCCTCCTTGAAATCA
ATGCCCTTCAGCTCGATGCGGTTCACCAGGGT
