>Addgene plasmid #69767 | Beta1-GFP pFB-Neo | addgene partial sequence | sequence record 125516 | pBMN5 5'-GCTTGGATACACGCCGC-3'
GGGGGTGGACCATCCTCTAGACTGCCGGATCGAATTGTCGACGAATTCTGCAGTCGACGGTACCCTGAAT
TTACAACCAATTTTCTGGATTGGACTGATCAGTTCAGTTTGCTGTGTGTTTGCTCAAACAGATGAAAATA
GATGTTTAAAAGCAAATGCCAAATCATGTGGAGAATGTATACAAGCAGGGCCAAATTGTGGGTGGTGCAC
AAATTCAACATTTTTACAGGAAGGAATGCCTACTTCTGCACGATGTGATGATTTAGAAGCCTTAAAAAAG
AAGGGTTGCCCTCCAGATGACATAGAAAATCCCAGAGGCTCCAAAGATATAAAGAAAAATAAAAATGTAA
CCAACCGTAGCAAAGGAACAGCAGAGAAGCTCAAGCCAGAGGATATTACTCAGATCCAACCACAGCAGTT
GGTTTTGCGATTAAGATCAGGGGAGCCACAGACATTTACATTAAAATTCAAGAGAGCTGAAGACTATCCC
ATTGACCTCTACTACCTTATGGACCTGTCTTACTCAATGAAAGACGATTTGGAGAATGTAAAAAGTCTTG
GAACAGATCTGATGAATGAAATGAGGAGGATTACTTCGGACTTCAGAATTGGATTTGGCTCATTTGTGGA
AAAGACTGTGATGCCTTACATTAG
