[The description below was written by a language model from this plasmid's Addgene catalogue record.]
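Description:
Beta1-GFP pFB-Neo is a retroviral expression plasmid built on the commercial pFB-Neo backbone (about 6.6 kb), carrying a roughly 3.7 kb insert that brings the total construct to about 10.3 kb. It is propagated in E. coli under ampicillin selection. A recombination-reducing strain is listed for growth, which is common practice for vectors containing repeated retroviral sequences. The copy number is not recorded. For mammalian cells, the backbone supplies a neomycin resistance marker, so transduced or transfected populations can be selected with G418.

The payload is human beta1 integrin (ITGB1, also known as CD29) fused to GFP, cloned by restriction digestion between EcoRI and NotI sites, both of which remain intact. The record does not say at which end of the integrin the GFP tag sits. The catalogue's promoter field lists "IRES", but an internal ribosome entry site is a translational element rather than a promoter. In retroviral vectors of this type, transcription is generally driven from the viral long terminal repeat, and an IRES usually allows the downstream resistance gene to be translated from the same transcript as the insert. No feature table is provided, so this arrangement cannot be confirmed from the record.

The stated purpose is retroviral delivery and expression of GFP-tagged beta1 integrin. After packaging into viral particles, the construct would allow stable integration into target cells and G418 selection of expressing cells. The associated study used fluorescence lifetime imaging to quantify integrin receptor agonism, consistent with using the fusion as a fluorescent reporter of integrin in living cells.
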