Addgene plasmid #69767: Beta1-GFP pFB-Neo
Purpose: Expresses Beta1-GFP integrin for retroviral transfection
Depositing lab: Martin Humphries. Depositing organization: University of Manchester. Publication: Quantification of integrin receptor agonism by fluorescence lifetime imaging. Parsons M, Messent AJ, Humphries JD, Deakin NO, Humphries MJ. J Cell Sci. 2008 Feb 1;121(Pt 3):265-71. doi: 10.1242/jcs.018440. PubMed 18216331.
Backbone
  Vector backbone: pFB-Neo
  Backbone manufacturer: Stratagene
  Backbone size w/o insert (bp): 6600
  Total vector size (bp): 10300
  Vector type: Retroviral
  Selectable markers: Neomycin (select with G418)
Growth in bacteria
  Bacterial resistance: Ampicillin, 100 μg/mL
  Growth temperature: 37°C
  Growth strain: NEB Stable
  Copy number: Unknown
Gene/Insert
  Gene/Insert name: Beta1 integrin (alt name: ITGB1)
  Species: H. sapiens (human)
  Insert size (bp): 3700
  GenBank ID: NM_002211.3
  Entrez Gene: ITGB1 (a.k.a. CD29, FNRB, GPIIA, MDF2, MSK12, VLA-BETA, VLAB)
  Promoter: IRES
  Tag / fusion protein: GFP
  Cloning method: Restriction Enzyme; 5′ cloning site EcoR1 (not destroyed); 3′ cloning site Not1 (not destroyed)
  Sequencing primers: 5′ 5´Retro-GGCTGCCGACCCCGGGGGTGG-3´ (bp2008–2028); 3′ 5´-GCCAGGTTTCCGGGCCCTCAC-3´ (bp2147–2127)
Terms and licenses: Academic/Nonprofit Terms; Industry Terms: Not Available to Industry
How to cite: Beta1-GFP pFB-Neo was a gift from Martin Humphries (Addgene plasmid # 69767 ; http://n2t.net/addgene:69767 ; RRID:Addgene_69767)
